Addgene plasmid #45611: pHYDuet216A
Depositing lab: Hideo Iwai. Depositing organization: University of Helsinki, Institute of Biotechnology. Publication: Intermolecular domain swapping induces intein-mediated protein alternative splicing. Aranko AS, Oeemig JS, Kajander T, Iwai H. Nat Chem Biol. 2013 Aug 25. doi: 10.1038/nchembio.1320. PubMed 23974115.
Backbone
  Vector backbone: pRSFDuet-1
  Backbone manufacturer: Novagen
  Backbone size w/o insert (bp): 3564
  Total vector size (bp): 4380
  Modifications to backbone: deletion of MCS-2
  Vector type: Bacterial Expression
Growth in bacteria
  Bacterial resistance: Kanamycin, 50 μg/mL
  Growth temperature: 37°C
  Growth strain: DH5alpha
  Copy number: High Copy
Gene/Insert
  Gene/Insert name: NpuDnaE delta variant (alt name: minimized NpuDnaE intein)
  Species: Nostoc punctiforme
  Insert size (bp): 816
  Mutation: deleted T76, V97, D98, L100 from NpuDnaE intein
  Promoter: T7
  Tag / fusion protein: H6-GB1 (N terminal on insert); GB1 (C terminal on insert)
  Cloning method: Restriction Enzyme; 5′ cloning site BamHI (not destroyed); 3′ cloning site KpnI (not destroyed)
  Sequencing primers: 5′ T7; 3′ T7term
Terms and licenses: Academic/Nonprofit Terms; Industry Terms: Not Available to Industry
How to cite: pHYDuet216A was a gift from Hideo Iwai (Addgene plasmid # 45611 ; http://n2t.net/addgene:45611 ; RRID:Addgene_45611)
