[The description below was written by a language model from this plasmid's Addgene catalogue record and pLannotate feature annotations shown in this document.]
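Description:
pHYDuet216A is a bacterial expression plasmid built on the Novagen pRSFDuet-1 backbone, from which the second multiple cloning site has been deleted so that a single T7-driven cassette remains. It replicates from the RSF1030 origin, which is compatible with plasmids carrying other origin types and so allows co-transformation in E. coli. Selection is by kanamycin through the aph(3')-Ia gene. The plasmid also carries lacI with its own promoter. The expression cassette consists of a T7 promoter followed by a lac operator and the phage T7 gene 10 ribosome binding site, giving IPTG-inducible transcription in hosts that supply T7 RNA polymerase, and it ends at a T7 terminator.

The 816 bp insert, cloned between BamHI and KpnI sites, encodes a minimized ("delta") variant of the DnaE intein from Nostoc punctiforme lacking residues T76, V97, D98 and L100. It is flanked by two copies of the GB1 domain of streptococcal protein G, which act as model exteins and solubility partners. An N-terminal hexahistidine tag precedes the first GB1, and the automated annotation also detects a thrombin cleavage site between them. The annotation software labels the intein region as a fragment of Synechocystis DnaE and the histidine tag as a capTEV fragment; these are homology-based matches rather than the recorded identity. The short S-Tag, SET1 and TcR fragments appear to be backbone remnants.

This H6-GB1–intein–GB1 arrangement is a cis-splicing precursor: active splicing would excise the intein and ligate the two GB1 domains, and the products could be distinguished by size. The associated publication concerns intermolecular domain swapping and intein-mediated alternative protein splicing, suggesting the construct was used to examine how loop deletions affect intein behaviour.
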