Features (pLannotate 1.2.2; 20 found; start..end, strand, type, name):
     14..30      +  CDS            capTEV™ (fragment): composite tag for in vivo biotinylation, TEV protease cleavage, and 6xHis tagging
     41..58      +  CDS            thrombin site: thrombin recognition and cleavage site
     68..225     +  CDS            GB1 (fragment): B1 domain of Streptococcal protein G effective as a solubilizing fusion partner (Cheng and Patel, 2004)
    236..643     +  CDS            dnaE-N (fragment): DPO3A_SYNY3 - Experimental evidence at protein level: Swiss-Prot protein existence level 1. DNA polymerase III is a complex, multichain enzyme responsible for most of the replicative synthesis in bacteria. This DNA polymerase also exhibits 3' to 5' exonuclease activity. The alpha chain is the DNA polymerase (By similarity). From Synechocystis sp. (strain PCC 6803 / Kazusa).
    653..810     +  CDS            GB1 (fragment): B1 domain of Streptococcal protein G effective as a solubilizing fusion partner (Cheng and Patel, 2004)
    848..889     +  CDS            S-Tag (fragment): affinity and epitope tag derived from pancreatic ribonuclease A
    919..936     +  CDS            SET1 (fragment): solubility-enhancement tag derived from T7 phage gene 10B
    944..991     +  terminator     T7 terminator: transcription terminator for bacteriophage T7 RNA polymerase
   1155..1212    +  promoter       AmpR promoter (fragment): bla
   1221..2036    -  CDS            KanR: aminoglycoside phosphotransferase; aph(3')-Ia; confers resistance to kanamycin in bacteria or G418 (Geneticin®) in eukaryotes
   2037..2128    -  promoter       AmpR promoter: bla
   2144..2893    -  rep_origin     RSF ori: Plasmids containing the RSF 1030 origin of replication can be propagated in E. coli cells that contain additional plasmids with compatible origins.
   2976..3040    -  CDS            TcR (fragment): tetracycline efflux protein; tet; confers resistance to tetracycline
   3055..3076    -  protein_bind   CAP binding site: CAP binding activates transcription in the presence of cAMP. E. coli catabolite activator protein
   3089..4171    -  CDS            lacI: lac repressor; lacI; The lac repressor binds to the lac operator to inhibit transcription in E. coli. This inhibition can be relieved by adding lactose or isopropyl-β-D-thiogalactopyranoside (IPTG).
   4172..4249    -  promoter       lacI promoter: lacI
   4257..4292    -  CDS            TcR (fragment): tetracycline efflux protein; tet; confers resistance to tetracycline
   4295..4313    +  promoter       T7 promoter: promoter for bacteriophage T7 RNA polymerase
   4314..4338    +  protein_bind   lac operator: The lac repressor binds to the lac operator to inhibit transcription in E. coli. This inhibition can be relieved by adding lactose or isopropyl-β-D-thiogalactopyranoside (IPTG). lac repressor encoded by lacI
   4353..4375    +  RBS            RBS: efficient ribosome binding site from bacteriophage T7 gene 10 (Olins and Rangwala, 1989)
>Addgene plasmid #45611 | pHYDuet216A | depositor full sequence | sequence record 63932 | pHYDuet216A plasmid sequence
CATGGGCAGCAGCCATCATCATCATCATCACAGCAGCGGCCTGGTGCCGCGCGGCAGCCTAGGACAGTAC
AAACTTATCCTGAACGGTAAAACCCTGAAAGGTGAAACCACCACCGAAGCTGTTGACGCTGCTACCGCGG
AAAAAGTTTTCAAACAGTACGCTAACGACAACGGTGTTGACGGTGAATGGACCTACGACGACGCTACCAA
AACCTACACCGTAACGGAAGGATCCTGTTTAAGCTATGAAACGGAAATATTGACAGTAGAATATGGATTA
TTACCGATTGGTAAAATTGTAGAAAAGCGCATCGAATGTACTGTTTATAGCGTTGATAATAATGGAAATA
TTTATACACAACCTGTAGCACAATGGCACGATCGCGGAGAACAAGAGGTGTTTGAGTATTGTTTGGAAGA
TGGTTCATTGATTCGGGCAACAAAAGACCATAAGTTTATGGTCGACGGTCAAATGTTGCCAATTGATGAA
ATATTTGAACGTGAATTGGATTTGATGCGGAACCCCGGGATCAAAATAGCCACACGTAAATATTTAGGCA
AACAAAATGTCTATGACATTGGAGTTGAGCGCGACCATAATTTTGCACTCAAAAATGGCTTCATAGCTTC
TAATTGTTTCAATGGTACCCAGTACAAACTTATCCTGAACGGTAAAACCCTGAAAGGTGAAACCACCACC
GAAGCTGTTGACGCTGCTACCGCGGAAAAAGTTTTCAAACAGTACGCTAACGACAACGGTGTTGACGGTG
AATGGACCTACGACGACGCTACCAAAACCTACACCGTAACGGAATAAGCTTGGCTGTTTTGGCGGCTCGA
GTCTGGTAAAGAAACCGCTGCTGCGAAATTTGAACGCCAGCACATGGACTCGTCTACTAGCGCAGCTTAA
TTAACCTAGGCTGCTGCCACCGCTGAGCAATAACTAGCATAACCCCTTGGGGCCTCTAAACGGGTCTTGA
GGGGTTTTTTGCTGAAACCTCAGGCATTTGAGAAGCACACGGTCACACTGCTTCCGGTAGTCAATAAACC
GGTAAACCAGCAATAGACATAAGCGGCTATTTAACGACCCTGCCCTGAACCGACGACAAGCTGACGACCG
GGTCTCCGCAAGTGGCACTTTTCGGGGAAATGTGCGCGGAACCCCTATTTGTTTATTTTTCTAAATACAT
TCAAATATGTATCCGCTCATGAATTAATTCTTAGAAAAACTCATCGAGCATCAAATGAAACTGCAATTTA
TTCATATCAGGATTATCAATACCATATTTTTGAAAAAGCCGTTTCTGTAATGAAGGAGAAAACTCACCGA
GGCAGTTCCATAGGATGGCAAGATCCTGGTATCGGTCTGCGATTCCGACTCGTCCAACATCAATACAACC
TATTAATTTCCCCTCGTCAAAAATAAGGTTATCAAGTGAGAAATCACCATGAGTGACGACTGAATCCGGT
GAGAATGGCAAAAGTTTATGCATTTCTTTCCAGACTTGTTCAACAGGCCAGCCATTACGCTCGTCATCAA
AATCACTCGCATCAACCAAACCGTTATTCATTCGTGATTGCGCCTGAGCGAGACGAAATACGCGGTCGCT
GTTAAAAGGACAATTACAAACAGGAATCGAATGCAACCGGCGCAGGAACACTGCCAGCGCATCAACAATA
TTTTCACCTGAATCAGGATATTCTTCTAATACCTGGAATGCTGTTTTCCCGGGGATCGCAGTGGTGAGTA
ACCATGCATCATCAGGAGTACGGATAAAATGCTTGATGGTCGGAAGAGGCATAAATTCCGTCAGCCAGTT
TAGTCTGACCATCTCATCTGTAACATCATTGGCAACGCTACCTTTGCCATGTTTCAGAAACAACTCTGGC
GCATCGGGCTTCCCATACAATCGATAGATTGTCGCACCTGATTGCCCGACATTATCGCGAGCCCATTTAT
ACCCATATAAATCAGCATCCATGTTGGAATTTAATCGCGGCCTAGAGCAAGACGTTTCCCGTTGAATATG
GCTCATACTCTTCCTTTTTCAATATTATTGAAGCATTTATCAGGGTTATTGTCTCATGAGCGGATACATA
TTTGAATGTATTTAGAAAAATAAACAAATAGGCATGCAGCGCTCTTCCGCTTCCTCGCTCACTGACTCGC
TACGCTCGGTCGTTCGACTGCGGCGAGCGGTGTCAGCTCACTCAAAAGCGGTAATACGGTTATCCACAGA
ATCAGGGGATAAAGCCGGAAAGAACATGTGAGCAAAAAGCAAAGCACCGGAAGAAGCCAACGCCGCAGGC
GTTTTTCCATAGGCTCCGCCCCCCTGACGAGCATCACAAAAATCGACGCTCAAGCCAGAGGTGGCGAAAC
CCGACAGGACTATAAAGATACCAGGCGTTTCCCCCTGGAAGCTCCCTCGTGCGCTCTCCTGTTCCGACCC
TGCCGCTTACCGGATACCTGTCCGCCTTTCTCCCTTCGGGAAGCGTGGCGCTTTCTCATAGCTCACGCTG
TTGGTATCTCAGTTCGGTGTAGGTCGTTCGCTCCAAGCTGGGCTGTGTGCACGAACCCCCCGTTCAGCCC
GACCGCTGCGCCTTATCCGGTAACTATCGTCTTGAGTCCAACCCGGTAAGACACGACTTATCGCCACTGG
CAGCAGCCATTGGTAACTGATTTAGAGGACTTTGTCTTGAAGTTATGCACCTGTTAAGGCTAAACTGAAA
GAACAGATTTTGGTGAGTGCGGTCCTCCAACCCACTTACCTTGGTTCAAAGAGTTGGTAGCTCAGCGAAC
CTTGAGAAAACCACCGTTGGTAGCGGTGGTTTTTCTTTATTTATGAGATGATGAATCAATCGGTCTATCA
AGTCAACGAACAGCTATTCCGTTACTCTAGATTTCAGTGCAATTTATCTCTTCAAATGTAGCACCTGAAG
TCAGCCCCATACGATATAAGTTGTAATTCTCATGTTAGTCATGCCCCGCGCCCACCGGAAGGAGCTGACT
GGGTTGAAGGCTCTCAAGGGCATCGGTCGAGATCCCGGTGCCTAATGAGTGAGCTAACTTACATTAATTG
CGTTGCGCTCACTGCCCGCTTTCCAGTCGGGAAACCTGTCGTGCCAGCTGCATTAATGAATCGGCCAACG
CGCGGGGAGAGGCGGTTTGCGTATTGGGCGCCAGGGTGGTTTTTCTTTTCACCAGTGAGACGGGCAACAG
CTGATTGCCCTTCACCGCCTGGCCCTGAGAGAGTTGCAGCAAGCGGTCCACGCTGGTTTGCCCCAGCAGG
CGAAAATCCTGTTTGATGGTGGTTAACGGCGGGATATAACATGAGCTGTCTTCGGTATCGTCGTATCCCA
CTACCGAGATGTCCGCACCAACGCGCAGCCCGGACTCGGTAATGGCGCGCATTGCGCCCAGCGCCATCTG
ATCGTTGGCAACCAGCATCGCAGTGGGAACGATGCCCTCATTCAGCATTTGCATGGTTTGTTGAAAACCG
GACATGGCACTCCAGTCGCCTTCCCGTTCCGCTATCGGCTGAATTTGATTGCGAGTGAGATATTTATGCC
AGCCAGCCAGACGCAGACGCGCCGAGACAGAACTTAATGGGCCCGCTAACAGCGCGATTTGCTGGTGACC
CAATGCGACCAGATGCTCCACGCCCAGTCGCGTACCGTCTTCATGGGAGAAAATAATACTGTTGATGGGT
GTCTGGTCAGAGACATCAAGAAATAACGCCGGAACATTAGTGCAGGCAGCTTCCACAGCAATGGCATCCT
GGTCATCCAGCGGATAGTTAATGATCAGCCCACTGACGCGTTGCGCGAGAAGATTGTGCACCGCCGCTTT
ACAGGCTTCGACGCCGCTTCGTTCTACCATCGACACCACCACGCTGGCACCCAGTTGATCGGCGCGAGAT
TTAATCGCCGCGACAATTTGCGACGGCGCGTGCAGGGCCAGACTGGAGGTGGCAACGCCAATCAGCAACG
ACTGTTTGCCCGCCAGTTGTTGTGCCACGCGGTTGGGAATGTAATTCAGCTCCGCCATCGCCGCTTCCAC
TTTTTCCCGCGTTTTCGCAGAAACGTGGCTGGCCTGGTTCACCACGCGGGAAACGGTCTGATAAGAGACA
CCGGCATACTCTGCGACATCGTATAACGTTACTGGTTTCACATTCACCACCCTGAATTGACTCTCTTCCG
GGCGCTATCATGCCATACCGCGAAAGGTTTTGCGCCATTCGATGGTGTCCGGGATCTCGACGCTCTCCCT
TATGCGACTCCTGCATTAGGAAATTAATACGACTCACTATAGGGGAATTGTGAGCGGATAACAATTCCCC
TGTAGAAATAATTTTGTTTAACTTTAATAAGGAGATATAC
