>Addgene plasmid #45611 | pHYDuet216A | addgene partial sequence | sequence record 70821 | T7 5'-TAATACGACTCACTATAGGG-3'
AATAATTTTGTTTAACTTTAATAAGGAGATATACCATGGGCAGCAGCCATCATCATCATCATCACAGCAG
CGGCCTGGTGCCGCGCGGCAGCCTAGGACAGTACAAACTTATCCTGAACGGTAAAACCCTGAAAGGTGAA
ACCACCACCGAAGCTGTTGACGCTGCTACCGCGGAAAAAGTTTTCAAACAGTACGCTAACGACAACGGTG
TTGACGGTGAATGGACCTACGACGACGCTACCAAAACCTACACCGTAACGGAAGGATCCTGTTTAAGCTA
TGAAACGGAAATATTGACAGTAGAATATGGATTATTACCGATTGGTAAAATTGTAGAAAAGCGCATCGAA
TGTACTGTTTATAGCGTTGATAATAATGGAAATATTTATACACAACCTGTAGCACAATGGCACGATCGCG
GAGAACAAGAGGTGTTTGAGTATTGTTTGGAAGATGGTTCATTGATTCGGGCAACAAAAGACCATAAGTT
TATGGTCGACGGTCAAATGTTGCCAATTGATGAAATATTTGAACGTGAATTGGATTTGATGCGGAACCCC
GGGATCAAAATAGCCACACGTAAATATTTAGGCAAACAAAATGTCTATGACATTGGAGTTGAGCGCGACC
ATAATTTTGCACTCAAAAATGGCTTCATAGCTTCTAATTGTTTCAATGGTACCCAGTACAAACTTATCCT
GAACGGTAAAACCCTGAAAGGTGAAACCACCACCGAAGCTGTTGACGCTGCTACCGCGGAAAAAGTTTTC
AAACAGTACGCTAACGACAACGGTGTTGACGGTGAATGGACCTACGACGACGCTACCAAAACCTACACCG
TAACGGAATAAGCTTGGCTGTTTTGGCGGCTCGAGTCTGGTAAAGAAACCGCTGCTGCGAAATTTGAACG
CCAGCACATGGACTCGTCTACTAGCGCAGCTTAATTAA
