>Addgene plasmid #45611 | pHYDuet216A | addgene partial sequence | sequence record 70823 | T7-term
GCTGCGCTAGTAGACGAGTCCATGTGCTGGCGTTCAAATTTCGCAGCAGCGGTTTCTTTACCAGACTCGA
GCCGCCAAAACAGCCAAGCTTATTCCGTTACGGTGTAGGTTTTGGTAGCGTCGTCGTAGGTCCATTCACC
GTCAACACCGTTGTCGTTAGCGTACTGTTTGAAAACTTTTTCCGCGGTAGCAGCGTCAACAGCTTCGGTG
GTGGTTTCACCTTTCAGGGTTTTACCGTTCAGGATAAGTTTGTACTGGGTACCATTGAAACAATTAGAAG
CTATGAAGCCATTTTTGAGTGCAAAATTATGGTCGCGCTCAACTCCAATGTCATAGACATTTTGTTTGCC
TAAATATTTACGTGTGGCTATTTTGATCCCGGGGTTCCGCATCAAATCCAATTCACGTTCAAATATTTCA
TCAATTGGCAACATTTGACCGTCGACCATAAACTTATGGTCTTTTGTTGCCCGAATCAATGAACCATCTT
CCAAACAATACTCAAACACCTCTTGTTCTCCGCGATCGTGCCATTGTGCTACAGGTTGTGTATAAATATT
TCCATTATTATCAACGCTATAAACAGTACATTCGATGCGCTTTTCTACAATTTTACCAATCGGTAATAAT
CCATATTCTACTGTCAATATTTCCGTTTCATAGCTTAAACAGGATCCTTCCGTTACGGTGTAGGTTTTGG
TAGCGTCGTCGTAGGTCCATTCACCGTCAACACCGTTGTCGTTAGCGTACTGTTTGAAAACTTTTTCCGC
GGTAGCAGCGTCAACAGCTTCGGTGGTGGTTTCACC
